Addgene plasmid #115943: pTW100
Purpose: SGP insert for replicon MoClo
Depositing lab: Ron Weiss. Depositing organization: Massachusetts Institute of Technology. Publication: Small-molecule-based regulation of RNA-delivered circuits in mammalian cells. Wagner TE, Becraft JR, Bodner K, Teague B, Zhang X, Woo A, Porter E, Alburquerque B, Dobosh B, Andries O, Sanders NN, Beal J, Densmore D, Kitada T, Weiss R. Nat Chem Biol. 2018 Nov;14(11):1043-1050. doi: 10.1038/s41589-018-0146-9. Epub 2018 Oct 16. PubMed 30327560.
Backbone
  Vector backbone: pUC19
  Vector type: Synthetic Biology
Growth in bacteria
  Bacterial resistance: Ampicillin, 100 μg/mL
  Growth temperature: 37°C
  Growth strain: DH5alpha
  Copy number: High Copy
Gene/Insert
  Gene/Insert name: Lvl0 -98/15 SGP 2x K-turn
  Species: venezuelan equine encephalitis
  Cloning method: Gateway Cloning
Terms and licenses: Academic/Nonprofit Terms; Industry Terms: Not Available to Industry
How to cite: pTW100 was a gift from Ron Weiss (Addgene plasmid # 115943 ; http://n2t.net/addgene:115943 ; RRID:Addgene_115943)
