[The description below was written by a language model from this plasmid's Addgene catalogue record and pLannotate feature annotations shown in this document.]
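Description:
pTW100 is a small (about 2.9 kb) pUC19-based bacterial cloning plasmid that serves as a level 0 part in a modular (MoClo-style) assembly system for building alphavirus replicons. It is not an expression vector in its own right; it stores a single regulatory part for later assembly. It is propagated in E. coli at high copy from the ColE1/pUC origin and selected with ampicillin through the β-lactamase gene and its native promoter. The rest of the annotated sequence is ordinary pUC scaffolding: the lac promoter, lac operator and CAP binding site, a lacZα fragment flanking the multiple cloning site, and short remnants of lacI, bom and rop.

The payload, listed as "Lvl0 -98/15 SGP 2x K-turn", is derived from Venezuelan equine encephalitis virus. In an alphavirus replicon, the subgenomic promoter (SGP) is recognised by the viral replicase on the minus-strand RNA and drives synthesis of the subgenomic transcript that encodes the cargo. The -98/15 label presumably marks the boundaries of the promoter fragment relative to the subgenomic transcription start. The two K-turn motifs are RNA kink-turn structures that can be bound by proteins such as L7Ae to repress translation, so placing them downstream of the SGP would make the resulting transcript subject to protein-mediated translational control. The automated feature table annotates only backbone elements and does not mark the SGP or the K-turns, so their position cannot be confirmed from it. The catalogue lists Gateway as the cloning method, but no att sites are annotated. The stated purpose is to supply an SGP insert for replicon MoClo assembly, in the context of RNA-delivered genetic circuits in mammalian cells.
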