Features (pLannotate 1.2.2; 11 found; start..end, strand, type, name):
    137..236     +  misc_feature   bom (fragment): basis of mobility region from pBR322
    242..399     -  CDS            lacZα (fragment): LacZα fragment of β-galactosidase; lacZ fragment
    396..452     +  misc_feature   MCS: pUC18/19 multiple cloning site
    489..505     -  protein_bind   lac operator: The lac repressor binds to the lac operator to inhibit transcription in E. coli. This inhibition can be relieved by adding lactose or isopropyl-β-D-thiogalactopyranoside (IPTG). lac repressor encoded by lacI
    513..543     -  promoter       lac promoter: promoter for the E. coli lac operon
    558..579     -  protein_bind   CAP binding site: CAP binding activates transcription in the presence of cAMP. E. coli catabolite activator protein
    592..684     -  CDS            lacI (fragment): lac repressor; lacI; The lac repressor binds to the lac operator to inhibit transcription in E. coli. This inhibition can be relieved by adding lactose or isopropyl-β-D-thiogalactopyranoside (IPTG).
   1070..1658    -  rep_origin     ori: high-copy-number ColE1/pMB1/pBR322/pUC origin of replication
   1829..2689    -  CDS            AmpR: β-lactamase; bla; confers resistance to ampicillin, carbenicillin, and related antibiotics
   2690..2794    -  promoter       AmpR promoter: bla
   2889..35      +  CDS            rop (fragment) (across the origin): Rop protein, which maintains plasmids at low copy number; rop
>Addgene plasmid #115943 | pTW100 | addgene full sequence | sequence record 227806 | Addgene NGS Result
TCGCGCGTTTCGGTGATGACGGTGAAAACCTCTGACACATGCAGCTCCCGGAGACGGTCACAGCTTGTCT
GTAAGCGGATGCCGGGAGCAGACAAGCCCGTCAGGGCGCGTCAGCGGGTGTTGGCGGGTGTCGGGGCTGG
CTTAACTATGCGGCATCAGAGCAGATTGTACTGAGAGTGCACCATATGCGGTGTGAAATACCGCACAGAT
GCGTAAGGAGAAAATACCGCATCAGGCGCCATTCGCCATTCAGGCTGCGCAACTGTTGGGAAGGGCGATC
GGTGCGGGCCTCTTCGCTATTACGCCAGCTGGCGAAAGGGGGATGTGCTGCAAGGCGATTAAGTTGGGTA
ACGCCAGGGTTTTCCCAGTCACGACGTTGTAAAACGACGGCCAGTGAATTCGAGCTCGGTACCCGGGGAT
CCTCTAGAGTCGACCTGCAGGCATGCAAGCTTGGCGTAATCATGGTCATAGCTGTTTCCTGTGTGAAATT
GTTATCCGCTCACAATTCCACACAACATACGAGCCGGAAGCATAAAGTGTAAAGCCTGGGGTGCCTAATG
AGTGAGCTAACTCACATTAATTGCGTTGCGCTCACTGCCCGCTTTCCAGTCGGGAAACCTGTCGTGCCAG
CTGCATTAATGAATCGGCCAACGCGCGGGGAGAGGCGGTTTGCGTATTGGGCGCTCTTCCGCTGGTCTCC
GACTTCCATCATAGTTATGGCCATGACTACTCTAGCTAGCAGTGTTAAATCATTCAGCTACCTGAGAGGG
GCCCCTATAACTCTCTACGGCTAACCTGAATGGACTACGACATAGGGCGTGATCCGAAAGGTGACCCGGA
TCTGGGGCGTGATCCGAAAGGTGACCCGGATCCACCGGTCGCCACCTGAGACCGCTTCCTCGCTCACTGA
CTCGCTGCGCTCGGTCGTTCGGCTGCGGCGAGCGGTATCAGCTCACTCAAAGGCGGTAATACGGTTATCC
ACAGAATCAGGGGATAACGCAGGAAAGAACATGTGAGCAAAAGGCCAGCAAAAGGCCAGGAACCGTAAAA
AGGCCGCGTTGCTGGCGTTTTTCCATAGGCTCCGCCCCCCTGACGAGCATCACAAAAATCGACGCTCAAG
TCAGAGGTGGCGAAACCCGACAGGACTATAAAGATACCAGGCGTTTCCCCCTGGAAGCTCCCTCGTGCGC
TCTCCTGTTCCGACCCTGCCGCTTACCGGATACCTGTCCGCCTTTCTCCCTTCGGGAAGCGTGGCGCTTT
CTCATAGCTCACGCTGTAGGTATCTCAGTTCGGTGTAGGTCGTTCGCTCCAAGCTGGGCTGTGTGCACGA
ACCCCCCGTTCAGCCCGACCGCTGCGCCTTATCCGGTAACTATCGTCTTGAGTCCAACCCGGTAAGACAC
GACTTATCGCCACTGGCAGCAGCCACTGGTAACAGGATTAGCAGAGCGAGGTATGTAGGCGGTGCTACAG
AGTTCTTGAAGTGGTGGCCTAACTACGGCTACACTAGAAGAACAGTATTTGGTATCTGCGCTCTGCTGAA
GCCAGTTACCTTCGGAAAAAGAGTTGGTAGCTCTTGATCCGGCAAACAAACCACCGCTGGTAGCGGTGGT
TTTTTTGTTTGCAAGCAGCAGATTACGCGCAGAAAAAAAGGATCTCAAGAAGATCCTTTGATCTTTTCTA
CGGGGTCTGACGCTCAGTGGAACGAAAACTCACGTTAAGGGATTTTGGTCATGAGATTATCAAAAAGGAT
CTTCACCTAGATCCTTTTAAATTAAAAATGAAGTTTTAAATCAATCTAAAGTATATATGAGTAAACTTGG
TCTGACAGTTACCAATGCTTAATCAGTGAGGCACCTATCTCAGCGATCTGTCTATTTCGTTCATCCATAG
TTGCCTGACTCCCCGTCGTGTAGATAACTACGATACGGGAGGGCTTACCATCTGGCCCCAGTGCTGCAAT
GATACCGCGAGACCCACGCTCACCGGCTCCAGATTTATCAGCAATAAACCAGCCAGCCGGAAGGGCCGAG
CGCAGAAGTGGTCCTGCAACTTTATCCGCCTCCATCCAGTCTATTAATTGTTGCCGGGAAGCTAGAGTAA
GTAGTTCGCCAGTTAATAGTTTGCGCAACGTTGTTGCCATTGCTACAGGCATCGTGGTGTCACGCTCGTC
GTTTGGTATGGCTTCATTCAGCTCCGGTTCCCAACGATCAAGGCGAGTTACATGATCCCCCATGTTGTGC
AAAAAAGCGGTTAGCTCCTTCGGTCCTCCGATCGTTGTCAGAAGTAAGTTGGCCGCAGTGTTATCACTCA
TGGTTATGGCAGCACTGCATAATTCTCTTACTGTCATGCCATCCGTAAGATGCTTTTCTGTGACTGGTGA
GTACTCAACCAAGTCATTCTGAGAATAGTGTATGCGGCGACCGAGTTGCTCTTGCCCGGCGTCAATACGG
GATAATACCGCGCCACATAGCAGAACTTTAAAAGTGCTCATCATTGGAAAACGTTCTTCGGGGCGAAAAC
TCTCAAGGATCTTACCGCTGTTGAGATCCAGTTCGATGTAACCCACTCGTGCACCCAACTGATCTTCAGC
ATCTTTTACTTTCACCAGCGTTTCTGGGTGAGCAAAAACAGGAAGGCAAAATGCCGCAAAAAAGGGAATA
AGGGCGACACGGAAATGTTGAATACTCATACTCTTCCTTTTTCAATATTATTGAAGCATTTATCAGGGTT
ATTGTCTCATGAGCGGATACATATTTGAATGTATTTAGAAAAATAAACAAATAGGGGTTCCGCGCACATT
TCCCCGAAAAGTGCCACCTGACGTCTAAGAAACCATTATTATCATGACATTAACCTATAAAAATAGGCGT
ATCACGAGGCCCTTTCGTC
